Addgene plasmid #85527: pLPT145
Purpose: (Empty Backbone) Titration sponge for TetR, cI and lacI
Depositing lab: Johan Paulsson. Depositing organization: Harvard Medical School. Publication: Synchronous long-term oscillations in a synthetic gene circuit. Potvin-Trottier L, Lord ND, Vinnicombe G, Paulsson J. Nature. 2016 Oct 12;538(7626):514-517. doi: 10.1038/nature19841. PubMed 27732583.
Backbone
  Vector backbone: ColE1
  Backbone size (bp): 2499
  Promoter: PLtet, PLlac, PR
Growth in bacteria
  Bacterial resistance: Kanamycin, 50 μg/mL
  Growth temperature: 37°C
  Growth strain: DH5alpha
  Copy number: High Copy
Resource information
  A portion of this plasmid was derived from a plasmid made by: Reporter from Michael Elowitz
Terms and licenses: Academic/Nonprofit Terms; Industry Terms: Not Available to Industry
How to cite: pLPT145 was a gift from Johan Paulsson (Addgene plasmid # 85527 ; http://n2t.net/addgene:85527 ; RRID:Addgene_85527)
