[The description below was written by a language model from this plasmid's Addgene catalogue record and pLannotate feature annotations shown in this document.]
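Description:
pLPT145 is a small, high-copy bacterial plasmid built on a ColE1 backbone and catalogued as an empty backbone that serves as a "titration sponge" for the repressors TetR, lambda cI and LacI. It is propagated in E. coli from a ColE1/pMB1-type origin of replication and selected with kanamycin. Resistance comes from the neo (nptII) gene, which is followed by a lambda t0 terminator. A short tnpA fragment annotated next to neo appears to be a remnant of the Tn5 source of that marker rather than a functional transposase. The deposited sequence is 2,490 nt, close to the catalogued backbone size of about 2.5 kb.

The functional payload is a cluster of repressor-binding promoter sequences rather than an expressed gene. The catalogue lists three promoters: PLtet, PLlac and PR. The feature table annotates a PLtetO-1 promoter (a phage lambda PL derivative carrying tet operator sites) and two lac operator sites, consistent with a PLlac-type promoter, followed by an rrnB T1 terminator. The PR promoter, which would carry the cI binding sites, is not picked up as a feature, so its position cannot be given from the table. No intact reporter or other coding sequence lies downstream of these promoters. Only a fragment of an ssrA (LVA) degradation tag remains, probably a leftover from the reporter plasmid from which part of this construct was derived.

Because the operator sites are present at high copy number, the plasmid can bind and sequester free TetR, cI and LacI molecules, raising the repressor concentration needed to silence their target promoters elsewhere in the cell. The associated publication concerns synchronous long-term oscillations in a synthetic gene circuit, which indicates use alongside a repressor-based oscillator built from these three proteins.
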