Features (pLannotate 1.2.2; 9 found; start..end, strand, type, name):
      6..79      +  promoter       PLtetO-1 promoter: modified phage lambda PL promoter with tet operator sites (Lutz and Bujard, 1997)
    118..138     +  CDS            ssrA tag (LVA) (fragment): C-terminal peptide that mediates degradation in bacteria through the ClpXP and ClpAP proteases (McGinness et al., 2006) mutant LVA variant that confers accelerated degradation under some conditions (Andersen et al., 1998)
    247..263     +  protein_bind   lac operator: The lac repressor binds to the lac operator to inhibit transcription in E. coli. This inhibition can be relieved by adding lactose or isopropyl-β-D-thiogalactopyranoside (IPTG). lac repressor encoded by lacI
    388..404     +  protein_bind   lac operator: The lac repressor binds to the lac operator to inhibit transcription in E. coli. This inhibition can be relieved by adding lactose or isopropyl-β-D-thiogalactopyranoside (IPTG). lac repressor encoded by lacI
    433..519     +  terminator     rrnB T1 terminator: Escherichia coli rrnB; transcription terminator T1 from the E. coli rrnB gene
    683..1271    -  rep_origin     ori: high-copy-number ColE1/pMB1/pBR322/pUC origin of replication
   1359..1453    -  terminator     lambda t0 terminator: transcription terminator from phage lambda
   1487..2278    -  CDS            neo: KKA2_KLEPN - Also known as kan, nptII. Experimental evidence at protein level: Swiss-Prot protein existence level 1. Resistance to kanamycin, neomycin, paromomycin, ribostamycin, butirosin and gentamicin B. From Klebsiella pneumoniae.
   2310..2429    -  CDS            tnpA (fragment): TN5P_ECOLX - Also known as tnp. Experimental evidence at protein level: Swiss-Prot protein existence level 1. Mediates transposition of transposon Tn5 by a 'cut and paste' mechanism. First, the monomeric transposase binds the 19 bp inverted DNA repeats flanking the transposon. Then, dimerization of the DNA- bound transposase creates a synaptic DNA complex. After nicking of the first DNA strand, excision of the transposon proceeds through a series of intermediates. The transposase then mediates the insertion of the transposon at a new site by strand transfer. The activity of the wild- type tran
>Addgene plasmid #85527 | pLPT145 | depositor full sequence | sequence record 168539 | pLPT145 sequence 2490 bps
TCGAGTCCCTATCAGTGATAGAGATTGACATCCCTATCAGTGATAGAGATACTGAGCACATCAGCAGGAC
GCACTGACCGAATTCATTAAAGAGGAGAAAGGTACCGCAGGCCTGCAGCAAACGACGAAAACTACGCTGC
ATCAGTTTAATAAGCTTGAGCAACCATTATCACCGCCAGAGGTAAAATAGTCAACACGCACGGTGTTAGA
TATTTATCCAAGGAACGCCAGCCGCCACGACGTTTGTTGTGAGCGGATAACAAGTGGAATGTCTTTTGTG
ACCCGAAAAGTGCCACCTGACGTCTAAGAAACCATTATTATCATGACATTAACCTATAAAAATAGGCGTA
TCACGAGGCCCTTTCGTCTTCACCTCGAGAATTGACATTGTGAGCGGATAACAAGATCCCATGGTACGCG
TGCTAGAGGCATCAAATAAAACGAAAGGCTCAGTCGAAAGACTGGGCCTTTCGTTTTATCTGTTGTTTGT
CGGTGAACGCTCTCCTGAGTAGGACAAATCCGCCGCCCTAGACCTAGGCGTTCGGCTGCGGCGAGCGGTA
TCAGCTCACTCAAAGGCGGTAATACGGTTATCCACAGAATCAGGGGATAACGCAGGAAAGAACATGTGAG
CAAAAGGCCAGCAAAAGGCCAGGAACCGTAAAAAGGCCGCGTTGCTGGCGTTTTTCCATAGGCTCCGCCC
CCCTGACGAGCATCACAAAAATCGACGCTCAAGTCAGAGGTGGCGAAACCCGACAGGACTATAAAGATAC
CAGGCGTTTCCCCCTGGAAGCTCCCTCGTGCGCTCTCCTGTTCCGACCCTGCCGCTTACCGGATACCTGT
CCGCCTTTCTCCCTTCGGGAAGCGTGGCGCTTTCTCATAGCTCACGCTGTAGGTATCTCAGTTCGGTGTA
GGTCGTTCGCTCCAAGCTGGGCTGTGTGCACGAACCCCCCGTTCAGCCCGACCGCTGCGCCTTATCCGGT
AACTATCGTCTTGAGTCCAACCCGGTAAGACACGACTTATCGCCACTGGCAGCAGCCACTGGTAACAGGA
TTAGCAGAGCGAGGTATGTAGGCGGTGCTACAGAGTTCTTGAAGTGGTGGCCTAACTACGGCTACACTAG
AAGGACAGTATTTGGTATCTGCGCTCTGCTGAAGCCAGTTACCTTCGGAAAAAGAGTTGGTAGCTCTTGA
TCCGGCAAACAAACCACCGCTGGTAGCGGTGGTTTTTTTGTTTGCAAGCAGCAGATTACGCGCAGAAAAA
AAGGATCTCAAGAAGATCCTTTGATCTTTTCTACGGGGTCTGACGCTCAGTGGAACGAAAACTCACGTTA
AGGGATTTTGGTCATGACTAGTGCTTGGATTCTCACCAATAAAAAACGCCCGGCGGCAACCGAGCGTTCT
GAACAAATCCAGATGGAGTTCTGAGGTCATTACTGGATCTATCAACAGGAGTCCAAGCGAGCTCTCGAAC
CCCAGAGTCCCGCTCAGAAGAACTCGTCAAGAAGGCGATAGAAGGCGATGCGCTGCGAATCGGGAGCGGC
GATACCGTAAAGCACGAGGAAGCGGTCAGCCCATTCGCCGCCAAGCTCTTCAGCAATATCACGGGTAGCC
AACGCTATGTCCTGATAGCGGTCCGCCACACCCAGCCGGCCACAGTCGATGAATCCAGAAAAGCGGCCAT
TTTCCACCATGATATTCGGCAAGCAGGCATCGCCATGGGTCACGACGAGATCCTCGCCGTCGGGCATGCG
CGCCTTGAGCCTGGCGAACAGTTCGGCTGGCGCGAGCCCCTGATGCTCTTCGTCCAGATCATCCTGATCG
ACAAGACCGGCTTCCATCCGAGTACGTGCTCGCTCGATGCGATGTTTCGCTTGGTGGTCGAATGGGCAGG
TAGCCGGATCAAGCGTATGCAGCCGCCGCATTGCATCAGCCATGATGGATACTTTCTCGGCAGGAGCAAG
GTGAGATGACAGGAGATCCTGCCCCGGCACTTCGCCCAATAGCAGCCAGTCCCTTCCCGCTTCAGTGACA
ACGTCGAGCACAGCTGCGCAAGGAACGCCCGTCGTGGCCAGCCACGATAGCCGCGCTGCCTCGTCCTGCA
GTTCATTCAGGGCACCGGACAGGTCGGTCTTGACAAAAAGAACCGGGCGCCCCTGCGCTGACAGCCGGAA
CACGGCGGCATCAGAGCAGCCGATTGTCTGTTGTGCCCAGTCATAGCCGAATAGCCTCTCCACCCAAGCG
GCCGGAGAACCTGCGTGCAATCCATCTTGTTCAATCATGCGAAACGATCCTCATCCTGTCTCTTGATCAG
ATCTTGATCCCCTGCGCCATCAGATCCTTGGCGGCAAGAAAGCCATCCAGTTTACTTTGCAGGGCTTCCC
AACCTTACCAGAGGGCGCCCCAGCTGGCAATTCCGACGTCTAAGAAACCATTATTATCATGACATTAACC
TATAAAAATAGGCGTATCACGAGGCCCTTTCGTCTTCACC
