>Addgene plasmid #85527 | pLPT145 | addgene partial sequence | sequence record 168536 | rrnB-T1-term-Rev 5'-GAAAGGCCCAGTCTTTCGAC-3'
CTCTAGCACGCGTACCATGGGATCTTGTTATCCGCTCACAATGTCAATTCTCGAGGTGAAGACGAAAGGG
CCTCGTGATACGCCTATTTTTATAGGTTAATGTCATGATAATAATGGTTTCTTAGACGTCAGGTGGCACT
TTTCGGGTCACAAAAGACATTCCACTTGTTATCCGCTCACAACAAACGTCGTGGCGGCTGGCGTTCCTTG
GATAAATATCTAACACCGTGCGTGTTGACTATTTTACCTCTGGCGGTGATAATGGTTGCTCAAGCTTATT
AAACTGATGCAGCGTAGTTTTCGTCGTTTGCTGCAGGCCTGCGGTACCTTTCTCCTCTTTAATGAATTCG
GTCAGTGCGTCCTGCTGATGTGCTCAGTATCTCTATCACTGATAGGGATGTCAATCTCTATCACTGATAG
GGACTCGAGGTGAAGACGAAAGGGCCTCGTGATACGCCTATTTTTATAGGTTAATGTCATGATAATAATG
GTTTCTTAGACGTCGGAATTGCCAGCTGGGGCGCCCTCTGGTAAGGTTGGGAAGCCCTGCAAAGTAAACT
GGATGGCTTTCTTGCCG
