>Addgene plasmid #85527 | pLPT145 | addgene partial sequence | sequence record 168537 | pBRforEco 5'-AATAGGCGTATCACGAGGC-3'
TCGACGCTCAAGTCAGAGGTGGCGAAACCCGACAGGACTATAAAGATACCAGGCGTTTCCCCCTGGAAGC
TCCCTCGTGCGCTCTCCTGTTCCGACCCTGCCGCTTACCGGATACCTGTCCGCCTTTCTCCCTTCGGGAA
GCGTGGCGCTTTCTCATAGCTCACGCTGTAGGTATCTCAGTTCGGTGTAGGTCGTTCGCTCCAAGCTGGG
CTGTGTGCACGAACCCCCCGTTCAGCCCGACCGCTGCGCCTTATCCGGTAACTATCGTCTTGAGTCCAAC
CCGGTAAGACACGACTTATCGCCACTGGCAGCAGCCACTGGTAACAGGATTAGCAGAGCGAGGTATGTAG
GCGGTGCTACAGAGTTCTTGAAGTGGTGGCCTAACTACGGCTACACTAGAAGGACAGTATTTGGTATCTG
CGCTCTGCTGAAGCCAGTTACCTTCGGAAAAAGAGTTGGTAGCTCTTGATCCGGCAAACAAACCACCGCT
GGTAGCGGTGGTTTTTTTGTTTGCAAGCAGCAGATTACGCGCAGAAAA
